Addgene plasmid #90886: SGO1 H1.1 gRNA
Purpose: 3rd generation lentiviral gRNA plasmid targeting human SGO1
Depositing lab: Iain Cheeseman. Depositing organization: Whitehead Institute for Biomedical Research. Publication: Large-Scale Analysis of CRISPR/Cas9 Cell-Cycle Knockouts Reveals the Diversity of p53-Dependent Responses to Cell-Cycle Defects. McKinley KL, Cheeseman IM. Dev Cell. 2017 Feb 27;40(4):405-420.e2. doi: 10.1016/j.devcel.2017.01.012. Epub 2017 Feb 16. PubMed 28216383.
Backbone
  Vector backbone: pLenti-sgRNA
  Backbone manufacturer: Eric Lander & David Sabatini labs (Addgene plasmid #71409)
  Backbone size w/o insert (bp): 9151
  Vector type: Lentiviral, CRISPR
  Selectable markers: Puromycin
Growth in bacteria
  Bacterial resistance: Ampicillin, 100 μg/mL
  Growth temperature: 37°C
  Growth strain: NEB Stable
  Copy number: Unknown
Gene/Insert
  Gene/Insert name: SGO1 (Guide Designation H1.1) (alt name: pKMKO series)
  gRNA/shRNA sequence: CACCgCAGCTGTAGGATGATATCTT
  Species: H. sapiens (human)
  Promoter: U6
  Cloning method: Restriction Enzyme; 5′ cloning site BsmBI (destroyed during cloning); 3′ cloning site BsmBI (destroyed during cloning)
  Sequencing primers: 5′ hU6-F (5'-GAGGGCCTATTTCCCATGATT-3'); 3′ EF1a-R (5'-CACGGCGACTACTGCACTTA-3')
Terms and licenses: Academic/Nonprofit Terms; Industry Terms: Not Available to Industry
Depositor comments: Please note that gRNA target sequence listed is not strictly the 20nt spacer sequence, but also contains the 5' BsmBI overhang. For more information about knockout human cell lines generated using this plasmid, please see http://cellcycleknockouts.wi.mit.edu/ .
How to cite: SGO1 H1.1 gRNA was a gift from Iain Cheeseman (Addgene plasmid # 90886 ; http://n2t.net/addgene:90886 ; RRID:Addgene_90886)
