[The description below was written by a language model from this plasmid's Addgene catalogue record and pLannotate feature annotations shown in this document.]
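Description:
SGO1 H1.1 gRNA is a third-generation lentiviral CRISPR guide plasmid built on the pLenti-sgRNA backbone and designed to target the human SGO1 gene. It is propagated in E. coli using a high-copy ColE1/pUC-type origin and an ampicillin resistance gene (β-lactamase). The backbone also carries an f1 origin, an SV40 origin and poly(A) signal, and remnants of lac/lacZα cloning-vector sequence flanked by T3 and T7 promoters. The catalogue lists the backbone without insert as 9,151 bp, whereas the sequenced record is 7,302 nt. The record does not explain this difference, though loss of a stuffer fragment during BsmBI cloning is a plausible cause.

The lentiviral cassette uses an RSV promoter fused to a truncated HIV-1 5' LTR, which allows Tat-independent transcription of the viral genome. This is followed by the Ψ packaging signal with a gag fragment, the Rev response element, a cPPT/CTS, a WPRE and a self-inactivating ΔU3 3' LTR. Packaging functions must therefore be supplied in trans. Within this framework, a human U6 RNA polymerase III promoter drives the SGO1-specific spacer, cloned between BsmBI sites that were destroyed in the process. The spacer is fused to the Streptococcus pyogenes guide RNA scaffold, annotated here as a tracrRNA fragment. Downstream, an EF-1α core promoter expresses puromycin N-acetyltransferase for selection of transduced mammalian cells.

No Cas9 is annotated in the plasmid, so the nuclease must come from another source, such as a Cas9-expressing cell line. The construct belongs to a guide series used to generate knockouts of cell-cycle genes in human cells.
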