Features (pLannotate 1.2.2; 27 found; start..end, strand, type, name):
     81..102     +  protein_bind   CAP binding site: CAP binding activates transcription in the presence of cAMP. E. coli catabolite activator protein
    117..147     +  promoter       lac promoter: promoter for the E. coli lac operon
    155..171     +  protein_bind   lac operator: The lac repressor binds to the lac operator to inhibit transcription in E. coli. This inhibition can be relieved by adding lactose or isopropyl-β-D-thiogalactopyranoside (IPTG). lac repressor encoded by lacI
    216..234     +  promoter       T3 promoter: promoter for bacteriophage T3 RNA polymerase
    262..488     +  promoter       RSV promoter: Rous sarcoma virus enhancer/promoter
    489..669     +  LTR            5' LTR (truncated): truncated 5' long terminal repeat (LTR) from HIV-1
    716..841     +  misc_feature   HIV-1 Ψ: packaging signal of human immunodeficiency virus type 1
    825..1188    +  CDS            HIV-1 gag (fragment): gag protein from human immunodeficiency virus 1; gag
   1334..1567    +  misc_feature   RRE: The Rev response element (RRE) of HIV-1 allows for Rev-dependent mRNA export from the nucleus to the cytoplasm.
   1944..1970    +  CDS            Rev (fragment): human immunodeficiency virus 1 (HIV-1) Rev protein; rev; enhances nuclear export of unspliced and incompletely spliced viral mRNAs
   1974..2214    +  promoter       U6 promoter: RNA polymerase III promoter for human U6 snRNA
   2262..2329    +  misc_RNA       tracrRNA (fragment): trans-activating CRISPR RNA for the Streptococcus pyogenes CRISPR/Cas9 system
   2378..2495    +  misc_feature   cPPT/CTS: central polypurine tract and central termination sequence of HIV-1
   2564..2775    +  promoter       EF-1α core promoter: core promoter for human elongation factor EF-1α
   2801..3400    +  CDS            PuroR (fragment): puromycin N-acetyltransferase; pac from Streptomyces; confers resistance to puromycin
   3416..4004    +  misc_feature   WPRE: woodchuck hepatitis virus posttranscriptional regulatory element
   4055..4074    +  misc_feature   cPPT/CTS (fragment): central polypurine tract and central termination sequence of HIV-1
   4076..4309    +  LTR            3' LTR (ΔU3): self-inactivating 3' long terminal repeat (LTR) from HIV-1
   4387..4508    +  polyA_signal   SV40 poly(A) signal: SV40 polyadenylation signal
   4548..4683    +  rep_origin     SV40 ori: SV40 origin of replication
   4704..4722    -  promoter       T7 promoter: promoter for bacteriophage T7 RNA polymerase
   4730..4885    +  CDS            lacZα (fragment): LacZα fragment of β-galactosidase; lacZ fragment
   4890..5318    +  rep_origin     f1 ori (sequence partly withheld): f1 bacteriophage origin of replication; arrow indicates direction of (+) strand synthesis
   5371..5475    +  promoter       AmpR promoter: bla
   5476..6336    +  CDS            AmpR: β-lactamase; bla; confers resistance to ampicillin, carbenicillin, and related antibiotics
   6507..7095    +  rep_origin     ori: high-copy-number ColE1/pMB1/pBR322/pUC origin of replication
   7278..68      +  CDS            lacI (fragment) (across the origin): lac repressor; lacI; The lac repressor binds to the lac operator to inhibit transcription in E. coli. This inhibition can be relieved by adding lactose or isopropyl-β-D-thiogalactopyranoside (IPTG).
>Addgene plasmid #90886 | SGO1 H1.1 gRNA | addgene full sequence | sequence record 182978 | Addgene NGS Result
CCCGCGCGTTGGCCGATTCATTAATGCAGCTGGCACGACAGGTTTCCCGACTGGAAAGCGGGCAGTGAGC
GCAACGCAATTAATGTGAGTTAGCTCACTCATTAGGCACCCCAGGCTTTACACTTTATGCTTCCGGCTCG
TATGTTGTGTGGAATTGTGAGCGGATAACAATTTCACACAGGAAACAGCTATGACCATGATTACGCCAAG
CGCGCAATTAACCCTCACTAAAGGGAACAAAAGCTGGAGCTGCAAGCTTAATGTAGTCTTATGCAATACT
CTTGTAGTCTTGCAACATGGTAACGATGAGTTAGCAACATGCCTTACAAGGAGAGAAAAAGCACCGTGCA
TGCCGATTGGTGGAAGTAAGGTGGTACGATCGTGCCTTATTAGGAAGGCAACAGACGGGTCTGACATGGA
TTGGACGAACCACTGAATTGCCGCATTGCAGAGATATTGTATTTAAGTGCCTAGCTCGATACATAAACGG
GTCTCTCTGGTTAGACCAGATCTGAGCCTGGGAGCTCTCTGGCTAACTAGGGAACCCACTGCTTAAGCCT
CAATAAAGCTTGCCTTGAGTGCTTCAAGTAGTGTGTGCCCGTCTGTTGTGTGACTCTGGTAACTAGAGAT
CCCTCAGACCCTTTTAGTCAGTGTGGAAAATCTCTAGCAGTGGCGCCCGAACAGGGACTTGAAAGCGAAA
GGGAAACCAGAGGAGCTCTCTCGACGCAGGACTCGGCTTGCTGAAGCGCGCACGGCAAGAGGCGAGGGGC
GGCGACTGGTGAGTACGCCAAAAATTTTGACTAGCGGAGGCTAGAAGGAGAGAGATGGGTGCGAGAGCGT
CAGTATTAAGCGGGGGAGAATTAGATCGCGATGGGAAAAAATTCGGTTAAGGCCAGGGGGAAAGAAAAAA
TATAAATTAAAACATATAGTATGGGCAAGCAGGGAGCTAGAACGATTCGCAGTTAATCCTGGCCTGTTAG
AAACATCAGAAGGCTGTAGACAAATACTGGGACAGCTACAACCATCCCTTCAGACAGGATCAGAAGAACT
TAGATCATTATATAATACAGTAGCAACCCTCTATTGTGTGCATCAAAGGATAGAGATAAAAGACACCAAG
GAAGCTTTAGACAAGATAGAGGAAGAGCAAAACAAAAGTAAGACCACCGCACAGCAAGCGGCCGCTGATC
TTCAGACCTGGAGGAGGAGATATGAGGGACAATTGGAGAAGTGAATTATATAAATATAAAGTAGTAAAAA
TTGAACCATTAGGAGTAGCACCCACCAAGGCAAAGAGAAGAGTGGTGCAGAGAGAAAAAAGAGCAGTGGG
AATAGGAGCTTTGTTCCTTGGGTTCTTGGGAGCAGCAGGAAGCACTATGGGCGCAGCGTCAATGACGCTG
ACGGTACAGGCCAGACAATTATTGTCTGGTATAGTGCAGCAGCAGAACAATTTGCTGAGGGCTATTGAGG
CGCAACAGCATCTGTTGCAACTCACAGTCTGGGGCATCAAGCAGCTCCAGGCAAGAATCCTGGCTGTGGA
AAGATACCTAAAGGATCAACAGCTCCTGGGGATTTGGGGTTGCTCTGGAAAACTCATTTGCACCACTGCT
GTGCCTTGGAATGCTAGTTGGAGTAATAAATCTCTGGAACAGATTTGGAATCACACGACCTGGATGGAGT
GGGACAGAGAAATTAACAATTACACAAGCTTAATACACTCCTTAATTGAAGAATCGCAAAACCAGCAAGA
AAAGAATGAACAAGAATTATTGGAATTAGATAAATGGGCAAGTTTGTGGAATTGGTTTAACATAACAAAT
TGGCTGTGGTATATAAAATTATTCATAATGATAGTAGGAGGCTTGGTAGGTTTAAGAATAGTTTTTGCTG
TACTTTCTATAGTGAATAGAGTTAGGCAGGGATATTCACCATTATCGTTTCAGACCCACCTCCCAACCCC
GAGGGGACCCAGAGAGGGCCTATTTCCCATGATTCCTTCATATTTGCATATACGATACAAGGCTGTTAGA
GAGATAATTAGAATTAATTTGACTGTAAACACAAAGATATTAGTACAAAATACGTGACGTAGAAAGTAAT
AATTTCTTGGGTAGTTTGCAGTTTTAAAATTATGTTTTAAAATGGACTATCATATGCTTACCGTAACTTG
AAAGTATTTCGATTTCTTGGCTTTATATATCTTGTGGAAAGGACGAAACACCGCAGCTGTAGGATGATAT
CTTGTTTAAGAGCTATGCTGGAAACAGCATAGCAAGTTTAAATAAGGCTAGTCCGTTATCAACTTGAAAA
AGTGGCACCGAGTCGGTGCTTTTTTTGAATTCTAGATCTTGAGACAAATGGCAGTATTCATCCACAATTT
TAAAAGAAAAGGGGGGATTGGGGGGTACAGTGCAGGGGAAAGAATAGTAGACATAATAGCAACAGACATA
CAAACTAAAGAATTACAAAAACAAATTACAAAAATTCAAAATTTTCGGGTTTATTACAGGGACAGCAGAG
ATCCACTTTGGCGCCGGCTCGAGTGGCTCCGGTGCCCGTCAGTGGGCAGAGCGCACATCGCCCACAGTCC
CCGAGAAGTTGGGGGGAGGGGTCGGCAATTGAACCGGTGCCTAGAGAAGGTGGCGCGGGGTAAACTGGGA
AAGTGATGTCGTGTACTGGCTCCGCCTTTTTCCCGAGGGTGGGGGAGAACCGTATATAAGTGCAGTAGTC
GCCGTGAACGTTCTTTTTCGCAACGGGTTTGCCGCCAGAACACAGGTGTCGTGACGCGGGATCCGCCACC
ATGACCGAGTACAAGCCCACGGTGCGCCTCGCCACCCGCGACGACGTCCCCAGGGCCGTACGCACCCTCG
CCGCCGCGTTCGCCGACTACCCCGCCACGCGCCACACCGTCGATCCGGACCGCCACATCGAGCGGGTCAC
CGAGCTGCAAGAACTCTTCCTCACGCGCGTCGGGCTCGACATCGGCAAGGTGTGGGTCGCGGACGACGGC
GCCGCGGTGGCGGTCTGGACCACGCCGGAGAGCGTCGAAGCGGGGGCGGTGTTCGCCGAGATCGGCCCGC
GCATGGCCGAGTTGAGCGGTTCCCGGCTGGCCGCGCAGCAACAGATGGAAGGCCTCCTGGCGCCGCACCG
GCCCAAGGAGCCCGCGTGGTTCCTGGCCACCGTCGGAGTCTCGCCCGACCACCAGGGCAAGGGTCTGGGC
AGCGCCGTCGTGCTCCCCGGAGTGGAGGCGGCCGAGCGCGCCGGGGTGCCCGCCTTCCTGGAGACCTCCG
CGCCCCGCAACCTCCCCTTCTACGAGCGGCTCGGCTTCACCGTCACCGCCGACGTCGAGGTGCCCGAAGG
ACCGCGCACCTGGTGCATGACCCGCAAGCCCGGTGCCTGAACGCGTTAAGTCGACAATCAACCTCTGGAT
TACAAAATTTGTGAAAGATTGACTGGTATTCTTAACTATGTTGCTCCTTTTACGCTATGTGGATACGCTG
CTTTAATGCCTTTGTATCATGCTATTGCTTCCCGTATGGCTTTCATTTTCTCCTCCTTGTATAAATCCTG
GTTGCTGTCTCTTTATGAGGAGTTGTGGCCCGTTGTCAGGCAACGTGGCGTGGTGTGCACTGTGTTTGCT
GACGCAACCCCCACTGGTTGGGGCATTGCCACCACCTGTCAGCTCCTTTCCGGGACTTTCGCTTTCCCCC
TCCCTATTGCCACGGCGGAACTCATCGCCGCCTGCCTTGCCCGCTGCTGGACAGGGGCTCGGCTGTTGGG
CACTGACAATTCCGTGGTGTTGTCGGGGAAATCATCGTCCTTTCCTTGGCTGCTCGCCTGTGTTGCCACC
TGGATTCTGCGCGGGACGTCCTTCTGCTACGTCCCTTCGGCCCTCAATCCAGCGGACCTTCCTTCCCGCG
GCCTGCTGCCGGCTCTGCGGCCTCTTCCGCGTCTTCGCCTTCGCCCTCAGACGAGTCGGATCTCCCTTTG
GGCCGCCTCCCCGCGTCGACTTTAAGACCAATGACTTACAAGGCAGCTGTAGATCTTAGCCACTTTTTAA
AAGAAAAGGGGGGACTGGAAGGGCTAATTCACTCCCAACGAAGACAAGATCTGCTTTTTGCTTGTACTGG
GTCTCTCTGGTTAGACCAGATCTGAGCCTGGGAGCTCTCTGGCTAACTAGGGAACCCACTGCTTAAGCCT
CAATAAAGCTTGCCTTGAGTGCTTCAAGTAGTGTGTGCCCGTCTGTTGTGTGACTCTGGTAACTAGAGAT
CCCTCAGACCCTTTTAGTCAGTGTGGAAAATCTCTAGCAGTACGTATAGTAGTTCATGTCATCTTATTAT
TCAGTATTTATAACTTGCAAAGAAATGAATATCAGAGAGTGAGAGGAACTTGTTTATTGCAGCTTATAAT
GGTTACAAATAAAGCAATAGCATCACAAATTTCACAAATAAAGCATTTTTTTCACTGCATTCTAGTTGTG
GTTTGTCCAAACTCATCAATGTATCTTATCATGTCTGGCTCTAGCTATCCCGCCCCTAACTCCGCCCATC
CCGCCCCTAACTCCGCCCAGTTCCGCCCATTCTCCGCCCCATGGCTGACTAATTTTTTTTATTTATGCAG
AGGCCGAGGCCGCCTCGGCCTCTGAGCTATTCCAGAAGTAGTGAGGAGGCTTTTTTGGAGGCCTAGGGAC
GTACCCAATTCGCCCTATAGTGAGTCGTATTACGCGCGCTCACTGGCCGTCGTTTTACAACGTCGTGACT
GGGAAAACCCTGGCGTTACCCAACTTAATCGCCTTGCAGCACATCCCCCTTTCGCCAGCTGGCGTAATAG
CGAAGAGGCCCGCACCGATCGCCCTTCCCAACAGTTGCGCAGCCTGAATGGCGAATGGG
[124 nt withheld, positions 4890-5013]
C
[91 nt withheld, positions 5015-5105]
A
[49 nt withheld, positions 5107-5155]
CCTTTGACGTTGGAGTCCACGTTCTTT
[37 nt withheld, positions 5183-5219]
ACCCTATCTCGGTCTATTCTTTTGATTTATAAGGGATTTTGCCGATTTCGGCCTATTGGTTAAAAAATGA
GCTGATTTAACAAAAATTTAACGCGAATTTTAACAAAATATTAACGCTTACAATTTAGGTGGCACTTTTC
GGGGAAATGTGCGCGGAACCCCTATTTGTTTATTTTTCTAAATACATTCAAATATGTATCCGCTCATGAG
ACAATAACCCTGATAAATGCTTCAATAATATTGAAAAAGGAAGAGTATGAGTATTCAACATTTCCGTGTC
GCCCTTATTCCCTTTTTTGCGGCATTTTGCCTTCCTGTTTTTGCTCACCCAGAAACGCTGGTGAAAGTAA
AAGATGCTGAAGATCAGTTGGGTGCACGAGTGGGTTACATCGAACTGGATCTCAACAGCGGTAAGATCCT
TGAGAGTTTTCGCCCCGAAGAACGTTTTCCAATGATGAGCACTTTTAAAGTTCTGCTATGTGGCGCGGTA
TTATCCCGTATTGACGCCGGGCAAGAGCAACTCGGTCGCCGCATACACTATTCTCAGAATGACTTGGTTG
AGTACTCACCAGTCACAGAAAAGCATCTTACGGATGGCATGACAGTAAGAGAATTATGCAGTGCTGCCAT
AACCATGAGTGATAACACTGCGGCCAACTTACTTCTGACAACGATCGGAGGACCGAAGGAGCTAACCGCT
TTTTTGCACAACATGGGGGATCATGTAACTCGCCTTGATCGTTGGGAACCGGAGCTGAATGAAGCCATAC
CAAACGACGAGCGTGACACCACGATGCCTGTAGCAATGGCAACAACGTTGCGCAAACTATTAACTGGCGA
ACTACTTACTCTAGCTTCCCGGCAACAATTAATAGACTGGATGGAGGCGGATAAAGTTGCAGGACCACTT
CTGCGCTCGGCCCTTCCGGCTGGCTGGTTTATTGCTGATAAATCTGGAGCCGGTGAGCGTGGGTCTCGCG
GTATCATTGCAGCACTGGGGCCAGATGGTAAGCCCTCCCGTATCGTAGTTATCTACACGACGGGGAGTCA
GGCAACTATGGATGAACGAAATAGACAGATCGCTGAGATAGGTGCCTCACTGATTAAGCATTGGTAACTG
TCAGACCAAGTTTACTCATATATACTTTAGATTGATTTAAAACTTCATTTTTAATTTAAAAGGATCTAGG
TGAAGATCCTTTTTGATAATCTCATGACCAAAATCCCTTAACGTGAGTTTTCGTTCCACTGAGCGTCAGA
CCCCGTAGAAAAGATCAAAGGATCTTCTTGAGATCCTTTTTTTCTGCGCGTAATCTGCTGCTTGCAAACA
AAAAAACCACCGCTACCAGCGGTGGTTTGTTTGCCGGATCAAGAGCTACCAACTCTTTTTCCGAAGGTAA
CTGGCTTCAGCAGAGCGCAGATACCAAATACTGTTCTTCTAGTGTAGCCGTAGTTAGGCCACCACTTCAA
GAACTCTGTAGCACCGCCTACATACCTCGCTCTGCTAATCCTGTTACCAGTGGCTGCTGCCAGTGGCGAT
AAGTCGTGTCTTACCGGGTTGGACTCAAGACGATAGTTACCGGATAAGGCGCAGCGGTCGGGCTGAACGG
GGGGTTCGTGCACACAGCCCAGCTTGGAGCGAACGACCTACACCGAACTGAGATACCTACAGCGTGAGCT
ATGAGAAAGCGCCACGCTTCCCGAAGGGAGAAAGGCGGACAGGTATCCGGTAAGCGGCAGGGTCGGAACA
GGAGAGCGCACGAGGGAGCTTCCAGGGGGAAACGCCTGGTATCTTTATAGTCCTGTCGGGTTTCGCCACC
TCTGACTTGAGCGTCGATTTTTGTGATGCTCGTCAGGGGGGCGGAGCCTATGGAAAAACGCCAGCAACGC
GGCCTTTTTACGGTTCCTGGCCTTTTGCTGGCCTTTTGCTCACATGTTCTTTCCTGCGTTATCCCCTGAT
TCTGTGGATAACCGTATTACCGCCTTTGAGTGAGCTGATACCGCTCGCCGCAGCCGAACGACCGAGCGCA
GCGAGTCAGTGAGCGAGGAAGCGGAAGAGCGCCCAATACGCAAACCGCCTCTC
